>Addgene plasmid #175379 | pDN625 | addgene full sequence | sequence record 350318 | Addgene NGS Result
TATCTCAGTTCGGTGTAGGTCGTTCGCTCCAAGCTGGGCTGTGTGCACGAACCCCCCGTTCAGCCCGACC
GCTGCGCCTTATCCGGTAACTATCGTCTTGAGTCCAACCCGGTAAGACACGACTTATCGCCACTGGCAGC
AGCCACTGGTAACAGGATTAGCAGAGCGAGGTATGTAGGCGGTGCTACAGAGTTCTTGAAGTGGTGGCCT
AACTACGGCTACACTAGAAGAACAGTATTTGGTATCTGCGCTCTGCTGAAGCCAGTTACCTTCGGAAAAA
GAGTTGGTAGCTCTTGATCCGGCAAACAAACCACCGCTGGTAGCGGTGGTTTTTTTGTTTGCAAGCAGCA
GATTACGCGCAGAAAAAAAGGATCTCAAGAAGATCCTTTGATCTTTTCTACGGGGTCTGACGCTCAGTGG
AACGAAAACTCACGTTAAGGGATTTTGGTCATGAGATTATCAAAAAGGATCTTCACCTAGATCCTTTTAA
ATTAAAAATGAAGTTTTAAATCAATCTAAAGTATATATGAGTAAACTTGGTCTGACAGTTACCAATGCTT
AATCAGTGAGGCACCTATCTCAGCGATCTGTCTATTTCGTTCATCCATAGTTGCCTGACTCCCCGTCGTG
TAGATAACTACGATACGGGAGGGCTTACCATCTGGCCCCAGTGCTGCAATGATACCGCGAGACCCACGCT
CACCGGCTCCAGATTTATCAGCAATAAACCAGCCAGCCGGAAGGGCCGAGCGCAGAAGTGGTCCTGCAAC
TTTATCCGCCTCCATCCAGTCTATTAATTGTTGCCGGGAAGCTAGAGTAAGTAGTTCGCCAGTTAATAGT
TTGCGCAACGTTGTTGCCATTGCTACAGGCATCGTGGTGTCACGCTCGTCGTTTGGTATGGCTTCATTCA
GCTCCGGTTCCCAACGATCAAGGCGAGTTACATGATCCCCCATGTTGTGCAAAAAAGCGGTTAGCTCCTT
CGGTCCTCCGATCGTTGTCAGAAGTAAGTTGGCCGCAGTGTTATCACTCATGGTTATGGCAGCACTGCAT
AATTCTCTTACTGTCATGCCATCCGTAAGATGCTTTTCTGTGACTGGTGAGTACTCAACCAAGTCATTCT
GAGAATAGTGTATGCGGCGACCGAGTTGCTCTTGCCCGGCGTCAATACGGGATAATACCGCGCCACATAG
CAGAACTTTAAAAGTGCTCATCATTGGAAAACGTTCTTCGGGGCGAAAACTCTCAAGGATCTTACCGCTG
TTGAGATCCAGTTCGATGTAACCCACTCGTGCACCCAACTGATCTTCAGCATCTTTTACTTTCACCAGCG
TTTCTGGGTGAGCAAAAACAGGAAGGCAAAATGCCGCAAAAAAGGGAATAAGGGCGACACGGAAATGTTG
AATACTCATACTCTTCCTTTTTCAATATTATTGAAGCATTTATCAGGGTTATTGTCTCATGAGCGGATAC
ATATTTGAATGTATTTAGAAAAATAAACAAATAGGGGTTCCGCGCACATTTCCCCGAAAAGTGCCACCTA
TAACTTCGTATAATGTATGCTATACGAAGTTATTAAGAAACCATTATTATCATGACATTAACCTATAAAA
ATAGGCGTATCACGAGGCCCTTTCGTCTCGCGCGTTTCGGTGATGACGGTGAAAACCTCTGACACATGCA
GCTCCCGGAGACGGTCACAGCTTGTCTGTAAGCGGATGCCGGGAGCAGACAAGCCCGTCAGGGCGCGTCA
GCGGGTGTTGGCGGGTGTCGGGGCTGGCTTAACTATGCGGCATCAGAGCAGATTGTACTGAGAGTGCACC
ATATCGACTACGTCGTTAAGGCCGTTTCTGACAGAGTAAAATTCTTGAGGGAACTTTCACCATTATGGGA
AATGGTTCAAGAAGGTATTGACTTAAACTCCATCAAATGGTCAGGTCATTGAGTGTTTTTTATTTGTTGT
ATTTTTTTTTTTTTAGAGAAAATCCTCCAATATATAAATTAGGAATCATAGTTTCATGATTTTCTGTTAC
ACCTAACTTTTTGTGTGGTGCCCTCCTCCTTGTCAATATTAATGTTAAAGTGCAATTCTTTTTCCTTATC
ACGTTGAGCCATTAGTATCAATTTGCTTACCTGTATTCCTTTACATCCTCCTTTTTCTCCTTCTTGATAA
ATGTATGTAGATTGCGTATATAGTTTCGTCTACCCTATGAACATATTCCATTTTGTAATTTCGTGTCGTT
TCTATTATGAATTTCATTTATAAAGTTTATGTACAAATATCATAAAAAAAGAGAATCTTTTTAAGCAAGG
ATTTTCTTAACTTCTTCGGCGACAGCATCACCGACTTCGGTGGTACTGTTGGAACCACCTAAATCACCAG
TTCTGATACCTGCATCCAAAACCTTTTTAACTGCATCTTCAATGGCCTTACCTTCTTCAGGCAAGTTCAA
TGACAATTTCAACATCATTGCAGCAGACAAGATAGTGGCGATAGGGTTGACCTTATTCTTTGGCAAATCT
GGAGCAGAACCGTGGCATGGTTCGTACAAACCAAATGCGGTGTTCTTGTCTGGCAAAGAGGCCAAGGACG
CAGATGGCAACAAACCCAAGGAACCTGGGATAACGGAGGCTTCATCGGAGATGATATCACCAAACATGTT
GCTGGTGATTATAATACCATTTAGGTGGGTTGGGTTCTTAACTAGGATCATGGCGGCAGAATCAATCAAT
TGATGTTGAACCTTCAATGTAGGGAATTCGTTCTTGATGGTTTCCTCCACAGTTTTTCTCCATAATCTTG
AAGAGGCCAAAACATTAGCTTTATCCAAGGACCAAATAGGCAATGGTGGCTCATGTTGTAGGGCCATGAA
AGCGGCCATTCTTGTGATTCTTTGCACTTCTGGAACGGTGTATTGTTCACTATCCCAAGCGACACCATCA
CCATCGTCTTCCTTTCTCTTACCAAAGTAAATACCTCCCACTAATTCTCTGACAACAACGAAGTCAGTAC
CTTTAGCAAATTGTGGCTTGATTGGAGATAAGTCTAAAAGAGAGTCGGATGCAAAGTTACATGGTCTTAA
GTTGGCGTACAATTGAAGTTCTTTACGGATTTTTAGTAAACCTTGTTCAGGTCTAACACTACCGGTACCC
CATTTAGGACCACCCACAGCACCTAACAAAACGGCATCAGCCTTCTTGGAGGCTTCCAGCGCCTCATCTG
GAAGTGGAACACCTGTAGCATCGATAGCAGCACCACCAATTAAATGATTTTCGAAATCGAACTTGACATT
GGAACGAACATCAGAAATAGCTTTAAGAACCTTAATGGCTTCGGCTGTGATTTCTTGACCAACGTGGTCA
CCTGGCAAAACGACGATCTTCTTAGGGGCAGACATTAGAATGGTATATCCTTGAAATATATATATATATA
TTGCTGAAATGTAAAAGGTAAGAAAAGTTAGAAAGTAAGACGATTGCTAACCACCTATTGGAAAAAACAA
TAGGTCCTTAAATAATATTGTCAACTTCAAGTATTGTGATGCAAGCATTTAGTCATGAACGCTTCTCTAT
TCTATATGAAAAGCCGGTTCCGGCGCTCTCACCTTTCCTTTTTCTCCCAATTTTTCAGTTGAAAAAGGTA
TATGCGTCAGGCGACCTCTGAAATTAACAAAAAATTTCCAGTCATCGAATTTGATTCTGTGCGATAGCGC
CCCTGTGTGTTCTCGTTATGTTGAGGAAAAAAATAATGGTTGCTAAGAGATTCGAACTCTTGCATCTTAC
GATACCTGAGTATTCCCACAGTTAACTGCGGTCAAGATATTTCTTGAATCAGGCGCCTTAGACCGCTCGG
CCAAACAACCAATTACTTGTTGAGAAATAGAGTATAATTATCCTATAAATATAACGTTTTTGAACACACA
TGAACAAGGAAGTACAGGACAATTGATTTTGAAGAGAATGTGGATTTTGATGTAATTGTTGGGATTCCAT
TTTTAATAAGGCAATAATATTAGGTATGTAGATATACTAGAAGTTCTCCTCGACCGGTCGATATGCGGTG
TGAAATACCGCACAGATGCGTAAGGAGAAAATACCGCATCAGGAAATTGTAAGCGTTAATATTTTGTTAA
AATTCGCGTTAAATTTTTGTTAAATCAGCTCATTTTTTAACCAATAGGCCGAAATCGGCAAAATCCCTTA
TAAATCAAAAGAATAGACCGAGATAGGGT
[37 nt withheld, positions 4230-4266]
AAAGAACGTGGACTCCAACGTCAAAGG
[49 nt withheld, positions 4294-4342]
T
[91 nt withheld, positions 4344-4434]
G
[124 nt withheld, positions 4436-4559]
CCATTCGCCATTCAGGCTGCGCAACTGTTGGGAAGGGCGATCGGTGCGGGCCTCTTCGCTATTACGCCAG
CTGGCGAAAGGGGGATGTGCTGCAAGGCGATTAAGTTGGGTAACGCCAGGGTTTTCCCAGTCACGACGTT
GTAAAACGACGGCCAGTGAGCGCGCGTAATACGACTCACTATAGGGCGAATTGGGTACCGGGCCCCCCCT
CGAGGTCGACGGTATCGATAAGCTTGATATCGAATTCCTGCAGCCCGGGGGATCCACTAGTTCTAGAGCG
GCCGCCACCGCGGTGGAGCTCCAGCTTTTGTTCCCTTTAGTGAGGGTTAATTGCGCGCTTGGCGTAATCA
TGGTCATAGCTGTTTCCTGTGTGAAATTGTTATCCGCTCACAATTCCACACAACATACGAGCCGGAAGCA
TAAAGTGTAAAGCCTGGGGTGCCTAATGAGTGAGCTAACTCACATTAATTGCGTTGCGCTCACTGCCCGC
TTTCCAGTCGGGAAACCTGTCGTGCCAGCTGCATTAATGAATCGGCCAACGCGCGGGGAGAGGCGGTTTG
CGTATTGGGCGCTCTTCCGCTTCCTCGCTCACTGACTCGCTGCGCTCGGTCGTTCGGCTGCGGCGAGCGG
TATCAGCTCACTCAAAGGCGGTAATACGGTTATCCACAGAATCAGGGGATAACGCAGGAAAGAACATGTG
AGCAAAAGGCCAGCAAAAGGCCAGGAACCGTAAAAAGGCCGCGTTGCTGGCGTTTTTCCATAGGCTCCGC
CCCCCTGACGAGCATCACAAAAATCGACGCTCAAGTCAGAGGTGGCGAAACCCGACAGGACTATAAAGAT
ACCAGGCGTTTCCCCCTGGAAGCTCCCTCGTGCGCTCTCCTGTTCCGACCCTGCCGCTTACCGGATACCT
GTCCGCCTTTCTCCCTTCGGGAAGCGTGGCGCTTTCTCATAGCTCACGCTGTAGG
Features (pLannotate 1.2.2; 20 found; start..end, strand, type, name):
    549..1409    -  CDS            AmpR: β-lactamase; bla; confers resistance to ampicillin, carbenicillin, and related antibiotics
   1410..1514    -  promoter       AmpR promoter: bla
   1540..1573    -  protein_bind   loxP: Cre-mediated recombination occurs in the 8-bp core sequence (GCATACAT). Cre recombinase
   1637..1672    +  CDS            rop (fragment): Rop protein, which maintains plasmids at low copy number; rop
   1774..1824    +  misc_feature   bom (fragment): basis of mobility region from pBR322
   1823..1939    +  CDS            NFS1 (fragment): NFS1_YEAST - Also known as SPL1 From Saccharomyces cerevisiae (strain ATCC 204508 / S288c) (Baker's yeast).
   2301..3395    -  CDS            LEU2: 3-isopropylmalate dehydrogenase, required for leucine biosynthesis; S. cerevisiae LEU2; yeast auxotrophic marker
   3396..3803    -  promoter       LEU2 promoter: S. cerevisiae LEU2
   3943..4020    -  CDS            YO192_YEAST (fragment): Experimental evidence at protein level: Swiss-Prot protein existence level 1. From Saccharomyces cerevisiae (strain ATCC 204508 / S288c) (Baker's yeast).
   4051..4103    +  misc_feature   bom (fragment): basis of mobility region from pBR322
   4131..4559    -  rep_origin     f1 ori (sequence partly withheld): f1 bacteriophage origin of replication; arrow indicates direction of (+) strand synthesis
   4563..4718    -  CDS            lacZα (fragment): LacZα fragment of β-galactosidase; lacZ fragment
   4726..4744    +  promoter       T7 promoter: promoter for bacteriophage T7 RNA polymerase
   4753..4860    -  misc_feature   MCS: pBluescript multiple cloning site
   4873..4891    -  promoter       T3 promoter: promoter for bacteriophage T3 RNA polymerase
   4936..4952    -  protein_bind   lac operator: The lac repressor binds to the lac operator to inhibit transcription in E. coli. This inhibition can be relieved by adding lactose or isopropyl-β-D-thiogalactopyranoside (IPTG). lac repressor encoded by lacI
   4960..4990    -  promoter       lac promoter: promoter for the E. coli lac operon
   5005..5026    -  protein_bind   CAP binding site: CAP binding activates transcription in the presence of cAMP. E. coli catabolite activator protein
   5039..5131    -  CDS            lacI (fragment): lac repressor; lacI; The lac repressor binds to the lac operator to inhibit transcription in E. coli. This inhibition can be relieved by adding lactose or isopropyl-β-D-thiogalactopyranoside (IPTG).
   5314..378     -  rep_origin     ori (across the origin): high-copy-number ColE1/pMB1/pBR322/pUC origin of replication
