[The description below was written by a language model from this plasmid's Addgene catalogue record and pLannotate feature annotations shown in this document.]
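Description:
pDN625 is an empty yeast–E. coli shuttle backbone for Saccharomyces cerevisiae, derived from the integrating vector pRS405. According to the catalogue entry, it was made by inserting the 2 micron replication and partitioning locus, which gives high-copy episomal maintenance in yeast, flanked on both sides by AatII restriction sites and by loxP sites. This arrangement is the point of the design. Cre recombinase, or AatII digestion and religation, can excise the 2 micron segment and collapse the plasmid back to a non-replicating, integrating form. The flanking sites also allow exchange of the replication module, so that one cloned insert can be moved between low-copy, high-copy and integrating formats. Selection in yeast is by LEU2 under its own promoter, complementing leucine auxotrophy. In bacteria the plasmid is propagated from a high-copy ColE1/pUC-type origin with ampicillin resistance (AmpR, β-lactamase).

The cloning region is the standard pBluescript-type polylinker carried by the pRS series. It is flanked by T7 and T3 promoters and embedded in a lacZα fragment downstream of the lac promoter and operator, an arrangement normally used for blue/white screening. An f1 origin is also present for single-stranded DNA production. No yeast expression promoter or insert is recorded, so users supply their own cassette.

The feature table does not fully match the catalogue description. The annotated sequence is 5,524 nt against a stated backbone size of 6,914 bp, it shows only a single loxP site, and it has no 2 micron origin annotation. That pattern resembles a plasmid that has lost the floxed 2 micron segment, although the record offers no explanation for the difference.
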