Addgene plasmid #175379: pDN625
Purpose: (Empty Backbone) Yeast shuttle plasmid that allows conversion between low copy, high copy, and integrating vectors. High copy, LEU2-selected.
Depositing lab: Daniel Nickerson. Depositing organization: California State University, San Bernardino. Publication: Rapid conversion of replicating and integrating Saccharomyces cerevisiae plasmid vectors via Cre recombinase. Nickerson DP, Quinn MA, Milnes JM. G3 (Bethesda). 2021 Dec 8;11(12). pii: 6380430. doi: 10.1093/g3journal/jkab336. PubMed 34599813.
Backbone
  Vector backbone: pDN625
  Backbone size (bp): 6914
  Vector type: Yeast Expression, Cre/Lox
  Selectable markers: LEU2
Growth in bacteria
  Bacterial resistance: Ampicillin, 100 μg/mL
  Growth temperature: 37°C
  Growth strain: DH5alpha
  Copy number: High Copy
Terms and licenses: Academic/Nonprofit Terms; Industry Terms: Not Available to Industry
Depositor comments: This plasmid was generated by modification of plasmid pRS405 (Sikorski & Hieter, 1989, Genetics 122:19-27) by insertion of 2 micron high copy S. cerevisiae replication and partitioning locus with flanking restriction enzyme cut sites (AatII) and flanking LoxP sites. bioRxiv pre-print 367219: Rapid conversion of replicating and integrating Saccharomyces cerevisiae plasmid vectors via Cre recombinase https://doi.org/10.1101/2020.11.03.367219
How to cite: pDN625 was a gift from Daniel Nickerson (Addgene plasmid # 175379 ; http://n2t.net/addgene:175379 ; RRID:Addgene_175379)
